Addgene plasmid #49951: SL542
Purpose: Expresses a TALE-TET1CD (catalytic domain of TET1) fusion protein engineered to bind a site in the human RHOXF2/2B homeobox (RHOXF2) gene and demethylate CpGs adjacent to the binding site
Depositing lab: Keith Joung. Depositing organization: Massachusetts General Hospital. Publication: Targeted DNA demethylation and activation of endogenous genes using programmable TALE-TET1 fusion proteins. Maeder ML, Angstman JF, Richardson ME, Linder SJ, Cascio VM, Tsai SQ, Ho QH, Sander JD, Reyon D, Bernstein BE, Costello JF, Wilkinson MF, Joung JK. Nat Biotechnol. 2013 Oct 9. doi: 10.1038/nbt.2726. PubMed 24108092.
Backbone
  Vector backbone: pJFA344C7
  Backbone manufacturer: Joung lab (Addgene plasmid #49236)
  Vector type: TALEN
Growth in bacteria
  Bacterial resistance: Ampicillin, 100 μg/mL
  Growth temperature: 37°C
  Growth strain: XL1 Blue
  Copy number: Unknown
Gene/Insert
  Gene/Insert name: Tet1CD RH-8 (alt names: RH-8; RHOXF2 site #8)
  Species: H. sapiens (human)
  Entrez Gene: RHOXF2 (a.k.a. CT107, PEPP-2, PEPP2, THG1)
  Promoter: EF1a
  Cloning method: Restriction Enzyme; 5′ cloning site BsmBI (unknown if destroyed); 3′ cloning site BsmBI (unknown if destroyed)
  Sequencing primers: 5′ EF1a-F 5'-TCAAGCCTCAGACAGTGGTTC-3'; 3′ OJA199 5'-CACCATCACAGCAGTTGG-3'
Terms and licenses: Academic/Nonprofit Terms; Industry Terms: Not Available to Industry
Depositor comments: TALE target site is: TACTCCCCCCCTCCACCCTA. See Supplementary Figure 13 of associated publication for amino acid sequences of backbone and TALE repeat array.
How to cite: SL542 was a gift from Keith Joung (Addgene plasmid # 49951 ; http://n2t.net/addgene:49951 ; RRID:Addgene_49951)
