[The description below was written by a language model from this plasmid's Addgene catalogue record.]
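Description:
SL542 is a mammalian expression plasmid encoding a programmable TALE-TET1CD fusion protein, built on the pJFA344C7 backbone and catalogued under the TALEN vector type, although its effector is a demethylase domain rather than a nuclease. It is propagated in E. coli under ampicillin selection. The record gives no feature table, so the origin of replication, polyadenylation signal, any epitope tags or nuclear localisation signals, and any mammalian selection marker are not stated, and the copy number is listed as unknown.

The payload, named Tet1CD RH-8, consists of a custom TALE repeat array joined to the catalytic domain of TET1, the dioxygenase that oxidises 5-methylcytosine to 5-hydroxymethylcytosine and so initiates active DNA demethylation. The repeat array was inserted into the backbone by restriction cloning at BsmBI sites, a type IIS enzyme commonly used for placing assembled TALE repeats in frame within a pre-existing TALE scaffold and effector. The array is designed to recognise a specific site, designated site #8, in the human RHOXF2/2B homeobox gene. Expression is driven by the EF1a promoter, a strong constitutive promoter that is active in a wide range of mammalian cell types.

When expressed in human cells, the TALE domain tethers the TET1 catalytic domain to its RHOXF2 target so that CpGs adjacent to the binding site are demethylated. The construct belongs to a set developed for targeted DNA demethylation and activation of endogenous genes. It is suited to testing how methylation at defined CpGs affects RHOXF2 expression.
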