>Addgene plasmid #49951 | SL542 | depositor partial sequence | sequence record 74476 | TALE sequence
ATGGTGGACTTGAGGACACTCGGTTATTCGCAACAGCAACAGGAGAAAATCAAGCCTAAGGTCAGGAGCA
CCGTCGCGCAACACCACGAGGCGCTTGTGGGGCATGGCTTCACTCATGCGCATATTGTCGCGCTTTCACA
GCACCCTGCGGCGCTTGGGACGGTGGCTGTCAAATACCAAGATATGATTGCGGCCCTGCCCGAAGCCACG
CACGAGGCAATTGTAGGGGTCGGTAAACAGTGGTCGGGAGCGCGAGCACTTGAGGCGCTGCTGACTGTGG
CGGGTGAGCTTAGGGGGCCTCCGCTCCAGCTCGACACCGGGCAGCTGCTGAAGATCGCGAAGAGAGGGGG
AGTAACAGCGGTAGAGGCAGTGCACGCCTGGCGCAATGCGCTCACCGGGGCCCCCTTGAACCTGACCCCA
GACCAGGTAGTCGCAATCGCGTCGAACATTGGGGGAAAGCAAGCCCTGGAAACCGTGCAAAGGTTGTTGC
CGGTCCTTTGTCAAGACCACGGCCTTACACCGGAGCAAGTCGTGGCCATTGCATCCCACGACGGTGGCAA
ACAGGCTCTTGAGACGGTTCAGAGACTTCTCCCAGTTCTCTGTCAAGCCCACGGGCTGACTCCCGATCAA
GTTGTAGCGATTGCGTCCAACGGTGGAGGGAAACAAGCATTGGAGACTGTCCAACGGCTCCTTCCCGTGT
TGTGTCAAGCCCACGGTTTGACGCCTGCACAAGTGGTCGCCATCGCCAGCCATGATGGCGGTAAGCAGGC
GCTGGAAACAGTACAGCGCCTGCTGCCTGTACTGTGCCAGGATCATGGACTGACCCCAGACCAGGTAGTC
GCAATCGCGTCACATGACGGGGGAAAGCAAGCCCTGGAAACCGTGCAAAGGTTGTTGCCGGTCCTTTGTC
AAGACCACGGCCTTACACCGGAGCAAGTCGTGGCCATTGCATCCCACGACGGTGGCAAACAGGCTCTTGA
GACGGTTCAGAGACTTCTCCCAGTTCTCTGTCAAGCCCACGGGCTGACTCCCGATCAAGTTGTAGCGATT
GCGTCGCATGACGGAGGGAAACAAGCATTGGAGACTGTCCAACGGCTCCTTCCCGTGTTGTGTCAAGCCC
ACGGTTTGACGCCTGCACAAGTGGTCGCCATCGCCAGCCATGATGGCGGTAAGCAGGCGCTGGAAACAGT
ACAGCGCCTGCTGCCTGTACTGTGCCAGGATCATGGACTGACCCCAGACCAGGTAGTCGCAATCGCGTCA
CATGACGGGGGAAAGCAAGCCCTGGAAACCGTGCAAAGGTTGTTGCCGGTCCTTTGTCAAGACCACGGCC
TTACACCGGAGCAAGTCGTGGCCATTGCATCCCACGACGGTGGCAAACAGGCTCTTGAGACGGTTCAGAG
ACTTCTCCCAGTTCTCTGTCAAGCCCACGGGCTGACTCCCGATCAAGTTGTAGCGATTGCGTCCAACGGT
GGAGGGAAACAAGCATTGGAGACTGTCCAACGGCTCCTTCCCGTGTTGTGTCAAGCCCACGGTTTGACGC
CTGCACAAGTGGTCGCCATCGCCAGCCATGATGGCGGTAAGCAGGCGCTGGAAACAGTACAGCGCCTGCT
GCCTGTACTGTGCCAGGATCATGGACTGACCCCAGACCAGGTAGTCGCAATCGCGTCACATGACGGGGGA
AAGCAAGCCCTGGAAACCGTGCAAAGGTTGTTGCCGGTCCTTTGTCAAGACCACGGCCTTACACCGGAGC
AAGTCGTGGCCATTGCAAGCAACATCGGTGGCAAACAGGCTCTTGAGACGGTTCAGAGACTTCTCCCAGT
TCTCTGTCAAGCCCACGGGCTGACTCCCGATCAAGTTGTAGCGATTGCGTCGCATGACGGAGGGAAACAA
GCATTGGAGACTGTCCAACGGCTCCTTCCCGTGTTGTGTCAAGCCCACGGTTTGACGCCTGCACAAGTGG
TCGCCATCGCCAGCCATGATGGCGGTAAGCAGGCGCTGGAAACAGTACAGCGCCTGCTGCCTGTACTGTG
CCAGGATCATGGACTGACCCCAGACCAGGTAGTCGCAATCGCGTCACATGACGGGGGAAAGCAAGCCCTG
GAAACCGTGCAAAGGTTGTTGCCGGTCCTTTGTCAAGACCACGGCCTTACACCGGAGCAAGTCGTGGCCA
TTGCAAGCAATGGGGGTGGCAAACAGGCTCTTGAGACGGTTCAGAGACTTCTCCCAGTTCTCTGTCAAGC
CCACGGGCTGACACCCGAACAGGTGGTCGCCATTGCTTCTAACATCGGAGGACGGCCAGCCTTGGAG
