>Addgene plasmid #49951 | SL542 | addgene partial sequence | sequence record 76754 | EF1a-F
AGCGGCCGCCACCATGGCCCCCAAGAAGAAGAGGAAGGTGGGCATTCACCGCGGGGTACCTATGGTGGAC
TTGAGGACACTCGGTTATTCGCAACAGCAACAGGAGAAAATCAAGCCTAAGGTCAGGAGCACCGTCGCGC
AACACCACGAGGCGCTTGTGGGGCATGGCTTCACTCATGCGCATATTGTCGCGCTTTCACAGCACCCTGC
GGCGCTTGGGACGGTGGCTGTCAAATACCAAGATATGATTGCGGCCCTGCCCGAAGCCACGCACGAGGCA
ATTGTAGGGGTCGGTAAACAGTGGTCGGGAGCGCGAGCACTTGAGGCGCTGCTGACTGTGGCGGGTGAGC
TTAGGGGGCCTCCGCTCCAGCTCGACACCGGGCAGCTGCTGAAGATCGCGAAGAGAGGGGGAGTAACAGC
GGTAGAGGCAGTGCACGCCTGGCGCAATGCGCTCACCGGGGCCCCCTTGAACCTGACCCCAGACCAGGTA
GTCGCAATCGCGTCGAACATTGGGGGAAAGCAAGCCCTGGAAACCGTGCAAAGGTTGTTGCCGGTCCTTT
GTCAAGACCACGGCCTTACACCGGAGCAAGTCGTGGCCATTGCATCCCACGACGGTGGCAAACAGGCTCT
TGAGACGGTTC
