>Addgene plasmid #49951 | SL542 | addgene partial sequence | sequence record 78113 | JDS-TALEN-F 5'-TAGGGGTCGGTAAACAGTGG-3'
AGCTCGACACCGGGCAGCTGCTGAAGATCGCGAAGAGAGGGGGAGTAACAGCGGTAGAGGCAGTGCACGC
CTGGCGCAATGCGCTCACCGGGGCCCCCTTGAACCTGACCCCAGACCAGGTAGTCGCAATCGCGTCGAAC
ATTGGGGGAAAGCAAGCCCTGGAAACCGTGCAAAGGTTGTTGCCGGTCCTTTGTCAAGACCACGGCCTTA
CACCGGAGCAAGTCGTGGCCATTGCATCCCACGACGGTGGCAAACAGGCTCTTGAGACGGTTCAGAGACT
TCTCCCAGTTCTCTGTCAAGCCCACGGGCTGACTCCCGATCAAGTTGTAGCGATTGCGTCCAACGGTGGA
GGGAAACAAGCATTGGAGACTGTCCAACGGCTCCTTCCCGTGTTGTGTCAAGCCCACGGTTTGACGCCTG
CACAAGTGGTCGCCATCGCCAGCCATGATGGCGGTAAGCAGGCGCTGGAAACAGTACAGCGCCTGCTGCC
TGTACTGTGCCAGGATCATGGACTGACCCCAGACCAGGTAGTCGCAATCGCGTCACATGACGGGGGAAAG
CAAGCCCTGGAAACCGTGCAAAGGTTGTTGCCGGTCCTTTGTCAAGACCACGGCCTTACACCGGAGCAAG
TCGTGGCCATTGCATCCCACGACGGTGGCAAACAGGCTCTTGAGACGGTTCAGAGACTTCTCCCAGTTCT
CTGTCAAGCCCACGGGCTGACTCCCGATCA
